>Addgene plasmid #163438 | BFP-RanQ69L | addgene full sequence | sequence record 321655 | Addgene NGS Result
TTAATAGTAATCAATTACGGGGTCATTAGTTCATAGCCCATATATGGAGTTCCGCGTTACATAACTTACG
GTAAATGGCCCGCCTGGCTGACCGCCCAACGACCCCCGCCCATTGACGTCAATAATGACGTATGTTCCCA
TAGTAACGCCAATAGGGACTTTCCATTGACGTCAATGGGTGGAGTATTTACGGTAAACTGCCCACTTGGC
AGTACATCAAGTGTATCATATGCCAAGTACGCCCCCTATTGACGTCAATGACGGTAAATGGCCCGCCTGG
CATTATGCCCAGTACATGACCTTATGGGACTTTCCTACTTGGCAGTACATCTACGTATTAGTCATCGCTA
TTACCATGGTGATGCGGTTTTGGCAGTACATCAATGGGCGTGGATAGCGGTTTGACTCACGGGGATTTCC
AAGTCTCCACCCCATTGACGTCAATGGGAGTTTGTTTTGGCACCAAAATCAACGGGACTTTCCAAAATGT
CGTAACAACTCCGCCCCATTGACGCAAATGGGCGGTAGGCGTGTACGGTGGGAGGTCTATATAAGCAGAG
CTGGTTTAGTGAACCGTCAGATCCGCTAGCCACCATGAAGGAGAAGAGTGCTTGTCCTAAAGATCCAGCC
AAACCTCCGGCCAAGGCACAAGTTGTGGGATGGCCACCGGTGAGATCATACCGGAAGAACGTGATGGTTT
CCTGCCAAAAATCAAGCGGTGGCCCGGAGGCGGCGGCGTTCGTGAAGGTATCAATGGACGGAGCACCGTA
CTTGAGGAAAATCGATTTGAGGATGTATAAAGGTGGCGGAGGCTCCAGCGAGCTGATTAAGGAGAACATG
CACATGAAGCTGTACATGGAGGGCACCGTGGACAACCATCACTTCAAGTGCACATCCGAGGGCGAAGGCA
AGCCCTACGAGGGCACCCAGACCATGAGAATCAAGGTGGTCGAGGGCGGCCCTCTCCCCTTCGCCTTCGA
CATCCTGGCTACTAGCTTCCTCTACGGCAGCAAGACCTTCATCAACCACACCCAGGGCATCCCCGACTTC
TTCAAGCAGTCCTTCCCTGAGGGCTTCACATGGGAGAGAGTCACCACATACGAAGACGGGGGCGTGCTGA
CCGCTACCCAGGACACCAGCCTCCAGGACGGCTGCCTCATCTACAACGTCAAGATCAGAGGGGTGAACTT
CACATCCAACGGCCCTGTGATGCAGAAGAAAACACTCGGCTGGGAGGCCTTCACCGAGACGCTGTACCCC
GCTGACGGCGGCCTGGAAGGCAGAAACGACATGGCCCTGAAGCTCGTGGGCGGGAGCCATCTGATCGCAA
ACATCAAGACCACATATAGATCCAAGAAACCCGCTAAGAACCTCAAGATGCCTGGCGTCTACTATGTGGA
CTACAGACTGGAAAGAATCAAGGAGGCCAACAACGAGACCTACGTCGAGCAGCACGAGGTGGCAGTGGCC
AGATACTGCGACCTCCCTAGCAAACTGGGGCACAAGCTTGGCATGGACGAGCTGTACAAGTCCGGACTCA
GATCTCGAGCTCAAGCTTCGAATTCTGGAATGGCTGCGCAGGGAGAGCCCCAGGTCCAGTTCAAACTTGT
ATTGGTTGGTGATGGTGGTACTGGAAAAACGACCTTCGTGAAACGTCATTTGACTGGTGAATTTGAGAAG
AAGTATGTAGCCACCTTGGGTGTTGAGGTTCATCCCCTAGTGTTCCACACCAACAGAGGACCTATTAAGT
TCAATGTATGGGACACAGCCGGCCTGGAGAAATTCGGTGGACTGAGAGATGGCTATTATATCCAAGCCCA
GTGTGCCATCATAATGTTTGATGTAACATCGAGAGTTACTTACAAGAATGTGCCTAACTGGCATAGAGAT
CTGGTACGAGTGTGTGAAAACATCCCCATTGTGTTGTGTGGCAACAAAGTGGATATTAAGGACAGGAAAG
TGAAGGCGAAATCCATTGTCTTCCACCGAAAGAAGAATCTTCAGTACTACGACATTTCTGCCAAAAGTAA
CTACAACTTTGAAAAGCCCTTCCTCTGGCTTGCTAGGAAGCTCATTGGAGACCCTAACTTGGAATTTGTT
GCCATGCCTGCTCTCGCCCCACCAGAAGTTGTCATGGACCCAGCTTTGGCAGCACAGTATGAGCACGACT
TAGAGGTTGCTCAGACAACTGCTCTCCCGGATGAGGATGATGACCTGTGAGGATCCACCGGATCTAGATA
ACTGATCATAATCAGCCATACCACATTTGTAGAGGTTTTACTTGCTTTAAAAAACCTCCCACACCTCCCC
CTGAACCTGAAACATAAAATGAATGCAATTGTTGTTGTTAACTTGTTTATTGCAGCTTATAATGGTTACA
AATAAAGCAATAGCATCACAAATTTCACAAATAAAGCATTTTTTTCACTGCATTCTAGTTGTGGTTTGTC
CAAACTCATCAATGTATCTTAACGCGTAAATTGTAAGCGTTAATATTTTGTTAAAATTCGCGTTAAATTT
TTGTTAAATCAGCTCATTTTTTAACCAATAGGCCGAAATCGGCAAAATCCCTTATAAATCAAAAGAATAG
ACCGAGATAGGGT
[37 nt withheld, positions 2604-2640]
AAAGAACGTGGACTCCAACGTCAAAGG
[49 nt withheld, positions 2668-2716]
T
[91 nt withheld, positions 2718-2808]
G
[124 nt withheld, positions 2810-2933]
CAGGTGGCACTTTTCGGGGAAATGTGCGCGGAACCCCTATTTGTTTATTTTTCTAAATACATTCAAATAT
GTATCCGCTCATGAGACAATAACCCTGATAAATGCTTCAATAATATTGAAAAAGGAAGAGTCCTGAGGCG
GAAAGAACCAGCTGTGGAATGTGTGTCAGTTAGGGTGTGGAAAGTCCCCAGGCTCCCCAGCAGGCAGAAG
TATGCAAAGCATGCATCTCAATTAGTCAGCAACCAGGTGTGGAAAGTCCCCAGGCTCCCCAGCAGGCAGA
AGTATGCAAAGCATGCATCTCAATTAGTCAGCAACCATAGTCCCGCCCCTAACTCCGCCCATCCCGCCCC
TAACTCCGCCCAGTTCCGCCCATTCTCCGCCCCATGGCTGACTAATTTTTTTTATTTATGCAGAGGCCGA
GGCCGCCTCGGCCTCTGAGCTATTCCAGAAGTAGTGAGGAGGCTTTTTTGGAGGCCTAGGCTTTTGCAAA
GATCGATCAAGAGACAGGATGAGGATCGTTTCGCATGATTGAACAAGATGGATTGCACGCAGGTTCTCCG
GCCGCTTGGGTGGAGAGGCTATTCGGCTATGACTGGGCACAACAGACAATCGGCTGCTCTGATGCCGCCG
TGTTCCGGCTGTCAGCGCAGGGGCGCCCGGTTCTTTTTGTCAAGACCGACCTGTCCGGTGCCCTGAATGA
ACTGCAAGACGAGGCAGCGCGGCTATCGTGGCTGGCCACGACGGGCGTTCCTTGCGCAGCTGTGCTCGAC
GTTGTCACTGAAGCGGGAAGGGACTGGCTGCTATTGGGCGAAGTGCCGGGGCAGGATCTCCTGTCATCTC
ACCTTGCTCCTGCCGAGAAAGTATCCATCATGGCTGATGCAATGCGGCGGCTGCATACGCTTGATCCGGC
TACCTGCCCATTCGACCACCAAGCGAAACATCGCATCGAGCGAGCACGTACTCGGATGGAAGCCGGTCTT
GTCGATCAGGATGATCTGGACGAAGAGCATCAGGGGCTCGCGCCAGCCGAACTGTTCGCCAGGCTCAAGG
CGAGCATGCCCGACGGCGAGGATCTCGTCGTGACCCATGGCGATGCCTGCTTGCCGAATATCATGGTGGA
AAATGGCCGCTTTTCTGGATTCATCGACTGTGGCCGGCTGGGTGTGGCGGACCGCTATCAGGACATAGCG
TTGGCTACCCGTGATATTGCTGAAGAGCTTGGCGGCGAATGGGCTGACCGCTTCCTCGTGCTTTACGGTA
TCGCCGCTCCCGATTCGCAGCGCATCGCCTTCTATCGCCTTCTTGACGAGTTCTTCTGAGCGGGACTCTG
GGGTTCGAAATGACCGACCAAGCGACGCCCAACCTGCCATCACGAGATTTCGATTCCACCGCCGCCTTCT
ATGAAAGGTTGGGCTTCGGAATCGTTTTCCGGGACGCCGGCTGGATGATCCTCCAGCGCGGGGATCTCAT
GCTGGAGTTCTTCGCCCACCCTAGGGGGAGGCTAACTGAAACACGGAAGGAGACAATACCGGAAGGAACC
CGCGCTATGACGGCAATAAAAAGACAGAATAAAACGCACGGTGTTGGGTCGTTTGTTCATAAACGCGGGG
TTCGGTCCCAGGGCTGGCACTCTGTCGATACCCCACCGAGACCCCATTGGGGCCAATACGCCCGCGTTTC
TTCCTTTTCCCCACCCCACCCCCCAAGTTCGGGTGAAGGCCCAGGGCTCGCAGCCAACGTCGGGGCGGCA
GGCCCTGCCATAGCCTCAGGTTACTCATATATACTTTAGATTGATTTAAAACTTCATTTTTAATTTAAAA
GGATCTAGGTGAAGATCCTTTTTGATAATCTCATGACCAAAATCCCTTAACGTGAGTTTTCGTTCCACTG
AGCGTCAGACCCCGTAGAAAAGATCAAAGGATCTTCTTGAGATCCTTTTTTTCTGCGCGTAATCTGCTGC
TTGCAAACAAAAAAACCACCGCTACCAGCGGTGGTTTGTTTGCCGGATCAAGAGCTACCAACTCTTTTTC
CGAAGGTAACTGGCTTCAGCAGAGCGCAGATACCAAATACTGTTCTTCTAGTGTAGCCGTAGTTAGGCCA
CCACTTCAAGAACTCTGTAGCACCGCCTACATACCTCGCTCTGCTAATCCTGTTACCAGTGGCTGCTGCC
AGTGGCGATAAGTCGTGTCTTACCGGGTTGGACTCAAGACGATAGTTACCGGATAAGGCGCAGCGGTCGG
GCTGAACGGGGGGTTCGTGCACACAGCCCAGCTTGGAGCGAACGACCTACACCGAACTGAGATACCTACA
GCGTGAGCTATGAGAAAGCGCCACGCTTCCCGAAGGGAGAAAGGCGGACAGGTATCCGGTAAGCGGCAGG
GTCGGAACAGGAGAGCGCACGAGGGAGCTTCCAGGGGGAAACGCCTGGTATCTTTATAGTCCTGTCGGGT
TTCGCCACCTCTGACTTGAGCGTCGATTTTTGTGATGCTCGTCAGGGGGGCGGAGCCTATGGAAAAACGC
CAGCAACGCGGCCTTTTTACGGTTCCTGGCCTTTTGCTGGCCTTTTGCTCACATGTTCTTTCCTGCGTTA
TCCCCTGATTCTGTGGATAACCGTATTACCGCCATGCATTAGTTA
Features (pLannotate 1.2.2; 17 found; start..end, strand, type, name):
     55..358     +  enhancer       CMV enhancer: human cytomegalovirus immediate early enhancer
    359..562     +  promoter       CMV promoter: human cytomegalovirus (CMV) immediate early promoter
    598..801     +  CDS            mini-AID: minimal degron from the auxin-responsive IAA17 protein of Arabidopsis thaliana (Kubota et al., 2013) acts as an auxin-inducible degron (AID) in the presence of TIR1
    817..1509    +  CDS            TagBFP: TagBFP is a basic (constitutively fluorescent) blue fluorescent protein published in 2008, derived from Entacmaea quadricolor. It is reported to be a very rapidly-maturing monomer with very low acid sensitivity.
   1509..1531    +  CDS            mClover3 (fragment): bright green-yellow fluorescent protein derived from mClover2, with improved photostability (Bajar et al., 2003) mammalian codon-optimized
   1531..1567    +  misc_feature   MCS (fragment): multiple cloning site
   1570..2217    +  CDS            RAN: RAN_CANLF - Experimental evidence at protein level: Swiss-Prot protein existence level 1. GTPase involved in nucleocytoplasmic transport, participating both to the import and the export from the nucleus of proteins and RNAs. Switches between a cytoplasmic GDP- and a nuclear GTP-bound state by nucleotide exchange and GTP hydrolysis. Nuclear import receptors such as importin beta bind their substrates only in the absence of GTP- bound RAN and release them upon direct interaction with GTP-bound RAN, while export receptors behave in the opposite way. Thereby, RAN controls cargo loading and release
   2243..2327    +  CDS            large T antigen (fragment): large T antigen from SV40 (simian virus 40)
   2350..2471    +  polyA_signal   SV40 poly(A) signal: SV40 polyadenylation signal
   2505..2933    -  rep_origin     f1 ori (sequence partly withheld): f1 bacteriophage origin of replication; arrow indicates direction of (+) strand synthesis
   2960..3064    +  promoter       AmpR promoter: bla
   3066..3423    +  promoter       SV40 promoter: SV40 enhancer and early promoter
   3458..4252    +  CDS            NeoR/KanR: aminoglycoside phosphotransferase from Tn5; aph(3')-II (or nptII); confers resistance to neomycin, kanamycin, and G418 (Geneticin®)
   4273..4425    +  CDS            ble (fragment): BLE_KLEPN - Experimental evidence at protein level: Swiss-Prot protein existence level 1. Binding protein with a strong affinity to the bleomycin family of antibiotics. Binds to CL990; an antimitotic-antibiotic compound. From Klebsiella pneumoniae.
   4484..4531    +  polyA_signal   HSV TK poly(A) signal: herpes simplex virus thymidine kinase polyadenylation signal (Cole and Stacy, 1985)
   4622..4638    -  polyA_signal   bGH poly(A) signal (fragment): bovine growth hormone polyadenylation signal
   4860..5448    +  rep_origin     ori: high-copy-number ColE1/pMB1/pBR322/pUC origin of replication
