[The description below was written by a language model from this plasmid's Addgene catalogue record and pLannotate feature annotations shown in this document.]
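Description:
BFP-RanQ69L is a mammalian expression plasmid built on the Clontech pmCherry-C1 backbone, in which a CMV enhancer/promoter drives a single fusion open reading frame ending at an SV40 polyadenylation signal. According to the feature table, the fusion reads mini-AID, then TagBFP, then a short linker derived from the C1-type multiple cloning site, then the Ran coding sequence. This places the degron and the blue fluorescent protein on the N-terminal side of Ran, as expected for a C1-style vector, although the catalogue entry lists the tag as C-terminal on the insert. The insert is recorded as human RAN carrying the Q69L substitution. The annotation tool matched it to the dog orthologue, most likely because the protein is highly conserved.

Ran is the small GTPase that sets the direction of nucleocytoplasmic transport by cycling between GTP- and GDP-bound states. Q69L is generally known as a hydrolysis-deficient mutant that stays locked in the GTP-bound form and acts as a dominant inhibitor of transport. The mini-AID element is the minimal auxin-inducible degron from Arabidopsis IAA17. In cells that also express the TIR1 F-box protein, which this plasmid does not supply, adding auxin should trigger rapid degradation of the fusion, so the mutant can be removed on demand while TagBFP reports its level and location.

The plasmid is propagated in bacteria from a high-copy ColE1/pUC-type origin under kanamycin selection. The same NeoR/KanR gene sits behind both a bacterial promoter and the SV40 early promoter, with an HSV TK polyadenylation signal, and allows G418 selection of transfected mammalian cells. An f1 origin is also present. The short mClover3, large T antigen, ble and bGH fragments appear to be annotation matches to backbone remnants rather than functional parts.
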