Addgene plasmid #163438: BFP-RanQ69L
Purpose: Mammalian expression of RanQ69L with tag-BFP; contains miniAux domain for degredation
Depositing lab: Sanford Simon.
Backbone
  Vector backbone: pmCherry-C1
  Backbone manufacturer: Clontech
  Backbone size w/o insert (bp): 4700
  Vector type: Mammalian Expression
  Selectable markers: Neomycin (select with G418)
Growth in bacteria
  Bacterial resistance: Kanamycin, 50 μg/mL
  Growth temperature: 37°C
  Growth strain: DH5alpha
  Copy number: High Copy
Gene/Insert
  Gene/Insert name: RanQ69L (alt names: RAs-related Nuclear protein Q69L; Ran)
  Species: H. sapiens (human)
  Mutation: Q69L
  Entrez Gene: RAN (a.k.a. ARA24, Gsp1, TC4)
  Promoter: CMV
  Tag / fusion protein: tag-BFP (C terminal on insert)
  Cloning method: Gibson Cloning
Terms and licenses: Academic/Nonprofit Terms; Industry Terms: Not Available to Industry
How to cite: BFP-RanQ69L was a gift from Sanford Simon (Addgene plasmid # 163438 ; http://n2t.net/addgene:163438 ; RRID:Addgene_163438)
